Addgene plasmid #111128: pCR1306
Purpose: Expresses FANCE.
Depositing lab: Jacob Corn. Depositing organization: University of California, Berkeley. Publication: CRISPR-Cas9 genome editing in human cells occurs via the Fanconi anemia pathway. Richardson CD, Kazane KR, Feng SJ, Zelin E, Bray NL, Schafer AJ, Floor SN, Corn JE. Nat Genet. 2018 Aug;50(8):1132-1139. doi: 10.1038/s41588-018-0174-0. Epub 2018 Jul 27. PubMed 30054595.
Backbone
  Vector backbone: pCR1265
  Vector type: Lentiviral
Growth in bacteria
  Bacterial resistance: Ampicillin, 100 μg/mL
  Growth temperature: 37°C
  Growth strain: NEB Stable
  Copy number: High Copy
Gene/Insert
  Gene/Insert name: FANCE
  Species: H. sapiens (human)
  Entrez Gene: FANCE (a.k.a. FACE, FAE)
  Tag / fusion protein: HA (N terminal on insert)
  Cloning method: Gibson Cloning
Terms and licenses: Academic/Nonprofit Terms; Industry Terms: Not Available to Industry
Depositor comments: Consensus CDS were PCR amplified from gBlocks or from cDNA clones and Gibson cloned into pLentiX1
How to cite: pCR1306 was a gift from Jacob Corn (Addgene plasmid # 111128 ; http://n2t.net/addgene:111128 ; RRID:Addgene_111128)
