[The description below was written by a language model from this plasmid's Addgene catalogue record and pLannotate feature annotations shown in this document.]
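Description:
pCR1306 is an 11.7 kb lentiviral transfer plasmid for expressing human FANCE in mammalian cells. It is built on the pCR1265 backbone; the depositor notes that coding sequences in this series were PCR amplified from synthetic fragments or cDNA clones and Gibson cloned into a pLentiX1-type vector. In bacteria it is maintained through a high-copy ColE1/pUC origin and selected with ampicillin via the bla gene, and an f1 origin is also present. The viral framework has the third-generation layout. An RSV promoter drives a truncated HIV-1 5' LTR, followed by the Ψ packaging signal with a gag fragment, the Rev response element and the cPPT/CTS. A second truncated LTR lies at the 3' end, consistent with a self-inactivating design, followed by an SV40 polyadenylation signal and SV40 origin.

The payload sits between attB1 and attB2 Gateway recombination scars. A human EF-1α promoter drives FANCE carrying an N-terminal HA epitope; the annotation detects only a fragment of a 3xHA element, in line with the single HA tag in the catalogue entry. An EMCV IRES downstream links translation of mouse Thy1.1 (CD90.1), a surface marker that lets transduced cells be identified or sorted by antibody staining. A WPRE follows to enhance transcript expression. A separate mouse PGK promoter then drives NeoR, permitting G418 selection of stably transduced cells.

FANCE is a Fanconi anemia core complex component that bridges the complex to FANCD2. The associated study examined the role of the Fanconi anemia pathway in Cas9-mediated genome editing in human cells. This suggests use for re-expression or complementation of FANCE, although the record itself states only that the plasmid expresses FANCE.
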