Features (pLannotate 1.2.2; 35 found; start..end, strand, type, name):
     26..130     +  promoter       AmpR promoter: bla
    131..991     +  CDS            AmpR: β-lactamase; bla; confers resistance to ampicillin, carbenicillin, and related antibiotics
   1162..1750    +  rep_origin     ori: high-copy-number ColE1/pMB1/pBR322/pUC origin of replication
   1933..2025    +  CDS            lacI (fragment): lac repressor; lacI; The lac repressor binds to the lac operator to inhibit transcription in E. coli. This inhibition can be relieved by adding lactose or isopropyl-β-D-thiogalactopyranoside (IPTG).
   2038..2059    +  protein_bind   CAP binding site: CAP binding activates transcription in the presence of cAMP. E. coli catabolite activator protein
   2074..2104    +  promoter       lac promoter: promoter for the E. coli lac operon
   2108..2130    +  protein_bind   lac operator (fragment): The lac repressor binds to the lac operator to inhibit transcription in E. coli. This inhibition can be relieved by adding lactose or isopropyl-β-D-thiogalactopyranoside (IPTG). lac repressor encoded by lacI
   2173..2191    +  promoter       T3 promoter: promoter for bacteriophage T3 RNA polymerase
   2219..2445    +  promoter       RSV promoter: Rous sarcoma virus enhancer/promoter
   2446..2626    +  LTR            5' LTR (truncated): truncated 5' long terminal repeat (LTR) from HIV-1
   2673..2798    +  misc_feature   HIV-1 Ψ: packaging signal of human immunodeficiency virus type 1
   2782..3145    +  CDS            HIV-1 gag (fragment): gag protein from human immunodeficiency virus 1; gag
   3291..3524    +  misc_feature   RRE: The Rev response element (RRE) of HIV-1 allows for Rev-dependent mRNA export from the nucleus to the cytoplasm.
   3901..4001    +  CDS            Rev (fragment): human immunodeficiency virus 1 (HIV-1) Rev protein; rev; enhances nuclear export of unspliced and incompletely spliced viral mRNAs
   4020..4136    +  misc_feature   cPPT/CTS: central polypurine tract and central termination sequence of HIV-1
   4170..4194    +  protein_bind   attB1: mutant version of attB; recombination site for the Gateway® BP reaction BP Clonase™
   4209..4227    +  enhancer       CMV enhancer (fragment): human cytomegalovirus immediate early enhancer
   4252..4318    +  CDS            small t antigen (fragment): SV40 (simian virus 40) small t antigen
   4325..5503    +  promoter       EF-1α promoter: strong constitutive promoter for human elongation factor EF-1α
   5520..5538    +  promoter       T7 promoter: promoter for bacteriophage T7 RNA polymerase
   5586..5612    +  CDS            3xHA (fragment): three tandem HA epitope tags
   5637..7244    +  CDS            FANCE: FANCE_HUMAN - Also known as FACE. Experimental evidence at protein level: Swiss-Prot protein existence level 1. As part of the Fanconi anemia (FA) complex functions in DNA cross-links repair. Required for the nuclear accumulation of FANCC and provides a critical bridge between the FA complex and FANCD2. From Homo sapiens (Human).
   7254..7823    +  misc_feature   IRES: internal ribosome entry site (IRES) of the encephalomyocarditis virus (EMCV)
   7835..8323    +  CDS            Thy1.1: mouse GPI-anchored cell surface glycoprotein of the immunoglobulin superfamily This allele of Thy1 is also known as CD90.1.
   8329..8353    -  protein_bind   attB2: mutant version of attB; recombination site for the Gateway® BP reaction BP Clonase™
   8384..8972    +  misc_feature   WPRE: woodchuck hepatitis virus posttranscriptional regulatory element
   9023..9522    +  promoter       PGK promoter: mouse phosphoglycerate kinase 1 promoter
   9536..10339   +  CDS            NeoR/KanR: aminoglycoside phosphotransferase from Tn5; aph(3')-II (or nptII); confers resistance to neomycin, kanamycin, and G418 (Geneticin®)
  10413..10550   +  CDS            nef (fragment): NEF_HV1LA - Experimental evidence at protein level: Swiss-Prot protein existence level 1. Extracellular Nef protein targets CD4(+) T-lymphocytes for apoptosis by interacting with CXCR4 surface receptors. From Human immunodeficiency virus type 1 group M subtype B (isolate Lai) (HIV-1).
  10536..10716   +  LTR            5' LTR (truncated): truncated 5' long terminal repeat (LTR) from HIV-1
  10788..10909   +  polyA_signal   SV40 poly(A) signal: SV40 polyadenylation signal
  10949..11084   +  rep_origin     SV40 ori: SV40 origin of replication
  11105..11123   -  promoter       T7 promoter: promoter for bacteriophage T7 RNA polymerase
  11131..11286   +  CDS            lacZα (fragment): LacZα fragment of β-galactosidase; lacZ fragment
  11291..11719   +  rep_origin     f1 ori (sequence partly withheld): f1 bacteriophage origin of replication; arrow indicates direction of (+) strand synthesis
>Addgene plasmid #111128 | pCR1306 | depositor full sequence | sequence record 208957 | pCR1306 sequence 11746 bps
AGGTGGCACTTTTCGGGGAAATGTGCGCGGAACCCCTATTTGTTTATTTTTCTAAATACATTCAAATATG
TATCCGCTCATGAGACAATAACCCTGATAAATGCTTCAATAATATTGAAAAAGGAAGAGTATGAGTATTC
AACATTTCCGTGTCGCCCTTATTCCCTTTTTTGCGGCATTTTGCCTTCCTGTTTTTGCTCACCCAGAAAC
GCTGGTGAAAGTAAAAGATGCTGAAGATCAGTTGGGTGCACGAGTGGGTTACATCGAACTGGATCTCAAC
AGCGGTAAGATCCTTGAGAGTTTTCGCCCCGAAGAACGTTTTCCAATGATGAGCACTTTTAAAGTTCTGC
TATGTGGCGCGGTATTATCCCGTATTGACGCCGGGCAAGAGCAACTCGGTCGCCGCATACACTATTCTCA
GAATGACTTGGTTGAGTACTCACCAGTCACAGAAAAGCATCTTACGGATGGCATGACAGTAAGAGAATTA
TGCAGTGCTGCCATAACCATGAGTGATAACACTGCGGCCAACTTACTTCTGACAACGATCGGAGGACCGA
AGGAGCTAACCGCTTTTTTGCACAACATGGGGGATCATGTAACTCGCCTTGATCGTTGGGAACCGGAGCT
GAATGAAGCCATACCAAACGACGAGCGTGACACCACGATGCCTGTAGCAATGGCAACAACGTTGCGCAAA
CTATTAACTGGCGAACTACTTACTCTAGCTTCCCGGCAACAATTAATAGACTGGATGGAGGCGGATAAAG
TTGCAGGACCACTTCTGCGCTCGGCCCTTCCGGCTGGCTGGTTTATTGCTGATAAATCTGGAGCCGGTGA
GCGTGGGTCTCGCGGTATCATTGCAGCACTGGGGCCAGATGGTAAGCCCTCCCGTATCGTAGTTATCTAC
ACGACGGGGAGTCAGGCAACTATGGATGAACGAAATAGACAGATCGCTGAGATAGGTGCCTCACTGATTA
AGCATTGGTAACTGTCAGACCAAGTTTACTCATATATACTTTAGATTGATTTAAAACTTCATTTTTAATT
TAAAAGGATCTAGGTGAAGATCCTTTTTGATAATCTCATGACCAAAATCCCTTAACGTGAGTTTTCGTTC
CACTGAGCGTCAGACCCCGTAGAAAAGATCAAAGGATCTTCTTGAGATCCTTTTTTTCTGCGCGTAATCT
GCTGCTTGCAAACAAAAAAACCACCGCTACCAGCGGTGGTTTGTTTGCCGGATCAAGAGCTACCAACTCT
TTTTCCGAAGGTAACTGGCTTCAGCAGAGCGCAGATACCAAATACTGTTCTTCTAGTGTAGCCGTAGTTA
GGCCACCACTTCAAGAACTCTGTAGCACCGCCTACATACCTCGCTCTGCTAATCCTGTTACCAGTGGCTG
CTGCCAGTGGCGATAAGTCGTGTCTTACCGGGTTGGACTCAAGACGATAGTTACCGGATAAGGCGCAGCG
GTCGGGCTGAACGGGGGGTTCGTGCACACAGCCCAGCTTGGAGCGAACGACCTACACCGAACTGAGATAC
CTACAGCGTGAGCTATGAGAAAGCGCCACGCTTCCCGAAGGGAGAAAGGCGGACAGGTATCCGGTAAGCG
GCAGGGTCGGAACAGGAGAGCGCACGAGGGAGCTTCCAGGGGGAAACGCCTGGTATCTTTATAGTCCTGT
CGGGTTTCGCCACCTCTGACTTGAGCGTCGATTTTTGTGATGCTCGTCAGGGGGGCGGAGCCTATGGAAA
AACGCCAGCAACGCGGCCTTTTTACGGTTCCTGGCCTTTTGCTGGCCTTTTGCTCACATGTTCTTTCCTG
CGTTATCCCCTGATTCTGTGGATAACCGTATTACCGCCTTTGAGTGAGCTGATACCGCTCGCCGCAGCCG
AACGACCGAGCGCAGCGAGTCAGTGAGCGAGGAAGCGGAAGAGCGCCCAATACGCAAACCGCCTCTCCCC
GCGCGTTGGCCGATTCATTAATGCAGCTGGCACGACAGGTTTCCCGACTGGAAAGCGGGCAGTGAGCGCA
ACGCAATTAATGTGAGTTAGCTCACTCATTAGGCACCCCAGGCTTTACACTTTATGCTTCCGGCTCGTAT
GTTGTGTGGAATTGTGAGCGGATAACAATTTCACACAGGAAACAGCTATGACCATGATTACGCCAAGCGC
GCAATTAACCCTCACTAAAGGGAACAAAAGCTGGAGCTGCAAGCTTAATGTAGTCTTATGCAATACTCTT
GTAGTCTTGCAACATGGTAACGATGAGTTAGCAACATGCCTTACAAGGAGAGAAAAAGCACCGTGCATGC
CGATTGGTGGAAGTAAGGTGGTACGATCGTGCCTTATTAGGAAGGCAACAGACGGGTCTGACATGGATTG
GACGAACCACTGAATTGCCGCATTGCAGAGATATTGTATTTAAGTGCCTAGCTCGATACATAAACGGGTC
TCTCTGGTTAGACCAGATCTGAGCCTGGGAGCTCTCTGGCTAACTAGGGAACCCACTGCTTAAGCCTCAA
TAAAGCTTGCCTTGAGTGCTTCAAGTAGTGTGTGCCCGTCTGTTGTGTGACTCTGGTAACTAGAGATCCC
TCAGACCCTTTTAGTCAGTGTGGAAAATCTCTAGCAGTGGCGCCCGAACAGGGACTTGAAAGCGAAAGGG
AAACCAGAGGAGCTCTCTCGACGCAGGACTCGGCTTGCTGAAGCGCGCACGGCAAGAGGCGAGGGGCGGC
GACTGGTGAGTACGCCAAAAATTTTGACTAGCGGAGGCTAGAAGGAGAGAGATGGGTGCGAGAGCGTCAG
TATTAAGCGGGGGAGAATTAGATCGCGATGGGAAAAAATTCGGTTAAGGCCAGGGGGAAAGAAAAAATAT
AAATTAAAACATATAGTATGGGCAAGCAGGGAGCTAGAACGATTCGCAGTTAATCCTGGCCTGTTAGAAA
CATCAGAAGGCTGTAGACAAATACTGGGACAGCTACAACCATCCCTTCAGACAGGATCAGAAGAACTTAG
ATCATTATATAATACAGTAGCAACCCTCTATTGTGTGCATCAAAGGATAGAGATAAAAGACACCAAGGAA
GCTTTAGACAAGATAGAGGAAGAGCAAAACAAAAGTAAGACCACCGCACAGCAAGCGGCCGCTGATCTTC
AGACCTGGAGGAGGAGATATGAGGGACAATTGGAGAAGTGAATTATATAAATATAAAGTAGTAAAAATTG
AACCATTAGGAGTAGCACCCACCAAGGCAAAGAGAAGAGTGGTGCAGAGAGAAAAAAGAGCAGTGGGAAT
AGGAGCTTTGTTCCTTGGGTTCTTGGGAGCAGCAGGAAGCACTATGGGCGCAGCGTCAATGACGCTGACG
GTACAGGCCAGACAATTATTGTCTGGTATAGTGCAGCAGCAGAACAATTTGCTGAGGGCTATTGAGGCGC
AACAGCATCTGTTGCAACTCACAGTCTGGGGCATCAAGCAGCTCCAGGCAAGAATCCTGGCTGTGGAAAG
ATACCTAAAGGATCAACAGCTCCTGGGGATTTGGGGTTGCTCTGGAAAACTCATTTGCACCACTGCTGTG
CCTTGGAATGCTAGTTGGAGTAATAAATCTCTGGAACAGATTTGGAATCACACGACCTGGATGGAGTGGG
ACAGAGAAATTAACAATTACACAAGCTTAATACACTCCTTAATTGAAGAATCGCAAAACCAGCAAGAAAA
GAATGAACAAGAATTATTGGAATTAGATAAATGGGCAAGTTTGTGGAATTGGTTTAACATAACAAATTGG
CTGTGGTATATAAAATTATTCATAATGATAGTAGGAGGCTTGGTAGGTTTAAGAATAGTTTTTGCTGTAC
TTTCTATAGTGAATAGAGTTAGGCAGGGATATTCACCATTATCGTTTCAGACCCACCTCCCAACCCCGAG
GGGACCCGACAGGCCCGAAGGAATAGAAGAAGAAGGTGGAGAGAGAGACAGAGACAGATCCATTCGATTA
GTGAACGGATCTCGACGGTATCGGTTAACTTTTAAAAGAAAAGGGGGGATTGGGGGGTACAGTGCAGGGG
AAAGAATAGTAGACATAATAGCAACAGACATACAAACTAAAGAATTACAAAAACAAATTACAAAATTCAA
AATTTTATCGTCCAGTGTGGTGGAATTCTGCAGATATCAACAAGTTTGTACAAAAAAGCAGGCTCCACCA
TGGGAACCGACATTGATTATTGACTAGGCTTTTGCAAAAAGCTTTGCAAAGATGGATAAAGTTTTAAACA
GAGAGGAATCTTTGCAGCTAATGGACCTTCTAGGTCTTGAAAGGAGTGGGAATTGGCTCCGGTGCCCGTC
AGTGGGCAGAGCGCACATCGCCCACAGTCCCCGAGAAGTTGGGGGGAGGGGTCGGCAATTGAACCGGTGC
CTAGAGAAGGTGGCGCGGGGTAAACTGGGAAAGTGATGTCGTGTACTGGCTCCGCCTTTTTCCCGAGGGT
GGGGGAGAACCGTATATAAGTGCAGTAGTCGCCGTGAACGTTCTTTTTCGCAACGGGTTTGCCGCCAGAA
CACAGGTAAGTGCCGTGTGTGGTTCCCGCGGGCCTGGCCTCTTTACGGGTTATGGCCCTTGCGTGCCTTG
AATTACTTCCACCTGGCTGCAGTACGTGATTCTTGATCCCGAGCTTCGGGTTGGAAGTGGGTGGGAGAGT
TCGAGGCCTTGCGCTTAAGGAGCCCCTTCGCCTCGTGCTTGAGTTGAGGCCTGGCCTGGGCGCTGGGGCC
GCCGCGTGCGAATCTGGTGGCACCTTCGCGCCTGTCTCGCTGCTTTCGATAAGTCTCTAGCCATTTAAAA
TTTTTGATGACCTGCTGCGACGCTTTTTTTCTGGCAAGATAGTCTTGTAAATGCGGGCCAAGATCTGCAC
ACTGGTATTTCGGTTTTTGGGGCCGCGGGCGGCGACGGGGCCCGTGCGTCCCAGCGCACATGTTCGGCGA
GGCGGGGCCTGCGAGCGCGGCCACCGAGAATCGGACGGGGGTAGTCTCAAGCTGGCCGGCCTGCTCTGGT
GCCTGGCCTCGCGCCGCCGTGTATCGCCCCGCCCTGGGCGGCAAGGCTGGCCCGGTCGGCACCAGTTGCG
TGAGCGGAAAGATGGCCGCTTCCCGGCCCTGCTGCAGGGAGCTCAAAATGGAGGACGCGGCGCTCGGGAG
AGCGGGCGGGTGAGTCACCCACACAAAGGAAAAGGGCCTTTCCGTCCTCAGCCGTCGCTTCATGTGACTC
CACGGAGTACCGGGCGCCGTCCAGGCACCTCGATTAGTTCTCGAGCTTTTGGAGTACGTCGTCTTTAGGT
TGGGGGGAGGGGTTTTATGCGATGGAGTTTCCCCACACTGAGTGGGTGGAGACTGAAGTTAGGCCAGCTT
GGCACTTGATGTAATTCTCCTTGGAATTTGCCCTTTTTGAGTTTGGATCTTGGTTCATTCTCAAGCCTCA
GACAGTGGTTCAAAGTTTTTTTCTTCCATTTCAGGTGTCGTGAGGAATTAGCTTGGTACTAATACGACTC
ACTATAGGGAGACCCAAGCTGGCTAGGTAAGCTTGGTACCGAGCTCGGATCCATGTACCCATACGATGTT
CCAGATTACGCTGGTGGATCTGGAGGTTCTGGTGGAATGGCGACACCGGACGCGGGGCTCCCTGGGGCTG
AGGGCGTGGAGCCGGCGCCCTGGGCGCAGCTGGAGGCCCCCGCCCGCCTCCTGCTGCAGGCGCTGCAGGC
GGGGCCTGAGGGGGCGCGGCGCGGCCTGGGGGTGCTCCGGGCGCTGGGCAGCCGCGGCTGGGAGCCCTTC
GACTGGGGTCGCTTGCTCGAGGCCCTGTGCCGGGAGGAGCCGGTCGTGCAGGGGCCTGACGGCCGTCTGG
AGCTGAAACCACTGTTGCTGCGATTGCCCCGGATATGCCAGAGGAACCTGATGTCCCTGCTGATGGCCGT
TCGGCCATCGCTGCCGGAAAGTGGGCTCCTCTCTGTGCTGCAGATTGCCCAGCAGGACCTAGCCCCTGAC
CCAGATGCCTGGCTCCGTGCCCTGGGGGAATTGCTGCGAAGGGATTTGGGGGTGGGGACCTCCATGGAGG
GAGCTTCTCCACTGTCTGAAAGATGCCAGAGACAGCTCCAAAGTCTATGTAGGGGGCTGGGCCTGGGGGG
CAGGAGGTTGAAATCCCCCCAGGCTCCAGACCCTGAAGAAGAGGAGAACAGGGACTCCCAGCAGCCTGGG
AAACGCAGAAAGGACTCAGAGGAAGAGGCTGCCAGTCCTGAGGGGAAGAGGGTCCCCAAAAGATTACGGT
GTTGGGAAGAGGAAGAAGATCATGAGAAGGAGAGACCCGAACATAAGTCACTGGAATCCCTGGCAGATGG
AGGAAGTGCATCTCCTATTAAGGACCAGCCTGTCATGGCAGTTAAGACTGGCGAGGACGGTTCGAATCTG
GATGATGCTAAAGGTCTGGCTGAGAGTTTGGAGTTGCCCAAAGCTATCCAGGACCAGCTTCCCAGGCTGC
AGCAGCTGCTGAAGACCTTGGAGGAGGGGTTAGAGGGATTGGAGGATGCCCCCCCAGTTGAGCTACAGCT
TCTTCACGAATGTAGTCCCAGCCAGATGGACTTGCTGTGTGCCCAGCTGCAGCTCCCTCAGCTCTCAGAC
CTCGGTCTCCTGCGGCTCTGCACCTGGCTGCTGGCCCTTTCACCTGATCTCAGCCTCAGCAATGCTACTG
TGCTGACCAGAAGCCTCTTTCTTGGACGGATCCTCTCCTTGACTTCCTCAGCCTCCCGCCTGCTTACAAC
TGCCCTGACCTCCTTCTGTGCCAAATATACATACCCTGTCTGCAGCGCCCTCCTTGACCCTGTGCTCCAG
GCCCCAGGCACAGGTCCTGCTCAAACAGAGTTACTGTGTTGCCTTGTGAAGATGGAGTCCCTGGAGCCAG
ATGCACAGGTTCTAATGCTGGGACAGATCTTGGAGCTGCCCTGGAAGGAGGAAACTTTCTTGGTGTTGCA
GTCACTCCTAGAGCGGCAGGTGGAGATGACCCCTGAGAAGTTCAGTGTCTTAATGGAGAAGCTCTGTAAA
AAGGGGCTGGCAGCCACCACCTCCATGGCCTATGCCAAGCTCATGCTGACAGTGATGACCAAGTATCAGG
CTAACATCACTGAGACCCAGAGGCTGGGCCTGGCTATGGCCCTAGAACCTAACACCACCTTCCTGAGGAA
GTCCCTGAAGGCCGCCTTGAAACATTTGGGCCCCTGAGTCGACCCCCTCTCCCTCCCCCCCCCCTAACGT
TACTGGCCGAAGCCGCTTGGAATAAGGCCGGTGTGCGTTTGTCTATATGTTATTTTCCACCATATTGCCG
TCTTTTGGCAATGTGAGGGCCCGGAAACCTGGCCCTGTCTTCTTGACGAGCATTCCTAGGGGTCTTTCCC
CTCTCGCCAAAGGAATGCAAGGTCTGTTGAATGTCGTGAAGGAAGCAGTTCCTCTGGAAGCTTCTTGAAG
ACAAACAACGTCTGTAGCGACCCTTTGCAGGCAGCGGAACCCCCCACCTGGCGACAGGTGCCTCTGCGGC
CAAAAGCCACGTGTATAAGATACACCTGCAAAGGCGGCACAACCCCAGTGCCACGTTGTGAGTTGGATAG
TTGTGGAAAGAGTCAAATGGCTCTCCTCAAGCGTATTCAACAAGGGGCTGAAGGATGCCCAGAAGGTACC
CCATTGTATGGGATCTGATCTGGGGCCTCGGTGCACATGCTTTACATGTGTTTAGTCGAGGTTAAAAAAA
CGTCTAGGCCCCCCGAACCACGGGGACGTGGTTTTCCTTTGAAAAACACGATGCCACCATGGGTATGAAC
CCAGCCATCAGCGTCGCTCTCCTGCTCTCAGTCTTGCAGGTGTCCCGAGGGCAGAAGGTGACCAGCCTGA
CAGCCTGCCTGGTGAACCAAAACCTTCGCCTGGACTGCCGCCATGAGAATAACACCAAGGATAACTCCAT
CCAGCATGAGTTCAGCCTGACCCGAGAGAAGAGGAAGCACGTGCTCTCAGGCACCCTTGGGATACCCGAG
CACACGTACCGCTCCCGCGTCACCCTCTCCAACCAGCCCTATATCAAGGTCCTTACCCTAGCCAACTTCA
CCACCAAGGATGAGGGCGACTACTTTTGTGAGCTTCGCGTCTCGGGCGCGAATCCCATGAGCTCCAATAA
AAGTATCAGTGTGTATAGAGACAAGCTGGTCAAGTGTGGCGGCATAAGCCTGCTGGTTCAGAACACATCC
TGGATGCTGCTGCTGCTGCTTTCCCTCTCCCTCCTCCAAGCCCTGGACTTCATTTCTCTGTGATCTAGAC
CCAGCTTTCTTGTACAAAGTGGTTGATATCCAGCACAGTGGCGGCCGCTCGACAATCAACCTCTGGATTA
CAAAATTTGTGAAAGATTGACTGGTATTCTTAACTATGTTGCTCCTTTTACGCTATGTGGATACGCTGCT
TTAATGCCTTTGTATCATGCTATTGCTTCCCGTATGGCTTTCATTTTCTCCTCCTTGTATAAATCCTGGT
TGCTGTCTCTTTATGAGGAGTTGTGGCCCGTTGTCAGGCAACGTGGCGTGGTGTGCACTGTGTTTGCTGA
CGCAACCCCCACTGGTTGGGGCATTGCCACCACCTGTCAGCTCCTTTCCGGGACTTTCGCTTTCCCCCTC
CCTATTGCCACGGCGGAACTCATCGCCGCCTGCCTTGCCCGCTGCTGGACAGGGGCTCGGCTGTTGGGCA
CTGACAATTCCGTGGTGTTGTCGGGGAAGCTGACGTCCTTTCCATGGCTGCTCGCCTGTGTTGCCACCTG
GATTCTGCGCGGGACGTCCTTCTGCTACGTCCCTTCGGCCCTCAATCCAGCGGACCTTCCTTCCCGCGGC
CTGCTGCCGGCTCTGCGGCCTCTTCCGCGTCTTCGCCTTCGCCCTCAGACGAGTCGGATCTCCCTTTGGG
CCGCCTCCCCGCCTGGACCTGCAGGATTCTGCAGATATCCGGACTAGTGATCTAATTCTACCGGGTAGGG
GAGGCGCTTTTCCCAAGGCAGTCTGGAGCATGCGCTTTAGCAGCCCCGCTGGGCACTTGGCGCTACACAA
GTGGCCTCTGGCCTCGCACACATTCCACATCCACCGGTAGGCGCCAACCGGCTCCGTTCTTTGGTGGCCC
CTTCGCGCCACCTTCTACTCCTCCCCTAGTCAGGAAGTTCCCCCCCGCCCCGCAGCTCGCGTCGTGCAGG
ACGTGACAAATGGAAGTAGCACGTCTCACTAGTCTCGTGCAGATGGACAGCACCGCTGAGCAATGGAAGC
GGGTAGGCCTTTGGGGCAGCGGCCAATAGCAGCTTTGCTCCTTCGCTTTCTGGGCTCAGAGGCTGGGAAG
GGGTGGGTCCGGGGGCGGGCTCAGGGGCGGGCTCAGGGGCGGGGCGGGCGCCCGAAGGTCCTCCGGAGGC
CCGGCATTCTGCACGCTTCAAAAGCGCACGTCTGCCGCGCTGTTCTCCTCTTCCTCATCTCCGGGCCTTT
CGACCTGCAGCCAATATGGGATCGGCCATTGAACAAGATGGATTGCACGCAGGTTCTCCGGCCGCTTGGG
TGGAGAGGCTATTCGGCTATGACTGGGCACAACAGACAATCGGCTGCTCTGATGCCGCCGTGTTCCGGCT
GTCAGCGCAGGGGCGCCCGGTTCTTTTTGTCAAGACCGACCTGTCCGGTGCCCTGAATGAACTGCAGGAC
GAGGCAGCGCGGCTATCGTGGCTGGCCACGACGGGCGTTCCTTGCGCAGCTGTGCTCGACGTTGTCACTG
AAGCGGGAAGGGACTGGCTGCTATTGGGCGAAGTGCCGGGGCAGGATCTCCTGTCATCTCACCTTGCTCC
TGCCGAGAAAGTATCCATCATGGCTGATGCAATGCGGCGGCTGCATACGCTTGATCCGGCTACCTGCCCA
TTCGACCACCAAGCGAAACATCGCATCGAGCGAGCACGTACTCGGATGGAAGCCGGTCTTGTCGATCAGG
ATGATCTGGACGAAGAGCATCAGGGGCTCGCGCCAGCCGAACTGTTCGCCAGGCTCAAGGCGCGCATGCC
CGACGGCGAGGATCTCGTCGTGACCCATGGCGATGCCTGCTTGCCGAATATCATGGTGGAAAATGGCCGC
TTTTCTGGATTCATCGACTGTGGCCGGCTGGGTGTGGCGGACCGCTATCAGGACATAGCGTTGGCTACCC
GTGATATTGCTGAAGAGCTTGGCGGCGAATGGGCTGACCGCTTCCTCGTGCTTTACGGTATCGCCGCTCC
CGATTCGCAGCGCATCGCCTTCTATCGCCTTCTTGACGAGTTCTTCTGAACGCGTCGCCCGCCCCACGAC
CCGCAGCGCCCGACCGAAAGGAGCGCACGACCCCATGCATCTCGAGGGCCCGGTACCTTTAAGACCAATG
ACTTACAAGGCAGCTGTAGATCTTAGCCACTTTTTAAAAGAAAAGGGGGGACTGGAAGGGCTAGCTCACT
CCCAACGAAGACAAGATCTGCTTTTTGCTTGTACTGGGTCTCTCTGGTTAGACCAGATCTGAGCCTGGGA
GCTCTCTGGCTAACTAGGGAACCCACTGCTTAAGCCTCAATAAAGCTTGCCTTGAGTGCTTCAAGTAGTG
TGTGCCCGTCTGTTGTGTGACTCTGGTAACTAGAGATCCCTCAGACCCTTTTAGTCAGTGTGGAAAATCT
CTAGCAGTAGTAGTTCATGTCATCTTATTATTCAGTATTTATAACTTGCAAAGAAATGAATATCAGAGAG
TGAGAGGAACTTGTTTATTGCAGCTTATAATGGTTACAAATAAAGCAATAGCATCACAAATTTCACAAAT
AAAGCATTTTTTTCACTGCATTCTAGTTGTGGTTTGTCCAAACTCATCAATGTATCTTATCATGTCTGGC
TCTAGCTATCCCGCCCCTAACTCCGCCCATCCCGCCCCTAACTCCGCCCAGTTCCGCCCATTCTCCGCCC
CATGGCTGACTAATTTTTTTTATTTATGCAGAGGCCGAGGCCGCCTCGGCCTCTGAGCTATTCCAGAAGT
AGTGAGGAGGCTTTTTTGGAGGCCTAGGGACGTACCCAATTCGCCCTATAGTGAGTCGTATTACGCGCGC
TCACTGGCCGTCGTTTTACAACGTCGTGACTGGGAAAACCCTGGCGTTACCCAACTTAATCGCCTTGCAG
CACATCCCCCTTTCGCCAGCTGGCGTAATAGCGAAGAGGCCCGCACCGATCGCCCTTCCCAACAGTTGCG
CAGCCTGAATGGCGAATGGG
[124 nt withheld, positions 11291-11414]
C
[91 nt withheld, positions 11416-11506]
A
[49 nt withheld, positions 11508-11556]
CCTTTGACGTTGGAGTCCACGTTCTTT
[37 nt withheld, positions 11584-11620]
ACCCTATCTCGGTCTATTCTTTTGATTTATAAGGGATTTTGCCGATTTCGGCCTATTGGTTAAAAAATGA
GCTGATTTAACAAAAATTTAACGCGAATTTTAACAAAATATTAACGCTTACAATTT
