LOCUS       Exported 11746 bp ds-DNA circular SYN 12-MAY-2021
DEFINITION  Expresses FANCE..
ACCESSION   .
VERSION     .
KEYWORDS    pCR1306
SOURCE      synthetic DNA construct
  ORGANISM  synthetic DNA construct
REFERENCE   1 (bases 1 to 11746)
  AUTHORS   Richardson CD, Kazane KR, Feng SJ, Zelin E, Bray NL, Schafer AJ,
            Floor SN, Corn JE
  TITLE     CRISPR-Cas9 genome editing in human cells occurs via the Fanconi
            anemia pathway.
  JOURNAL   Nat Genet. 2018 Aug;50(8):1132-1139. doi: 10.1038/s41588-018-0174-0.
            Epub 2018 Jul 27.
  PUBMED    30054595
REFERENCE   2 (bases 1 to 11746)
  AUTHORS   .
  TITLE     Direct Submission
  JOURNAL   Exported May 12, 2021 from SnapGene Server 1.1.58
            http://www.snapgene.com
FEATURES             Location/Qualifiers
     source          1..11746
                     /organism="synthetic DNA construct"
                     /mol_type="other DNA"
     promoter        26..130
                     /gene="bla"
                     /label=AmpR promoter
     CDS             131..991
                     /codon_start=1
                     /gene="bla"
                     /product="beta-lactamase"
                     /label=AmpR
                     /note="confers resistance to ampicillin, carbenicillin, and
                     related antibiotics"
                     /translation="MSIQHFRVALIPFFAAFCLPVFAHPETLVKVKDAEDQLGARVGYI
                     ELDLNSGKILESFRPEERFPMMSTFKVLLCGAVLSRIDAGQEQLGRRIHYSQNDLVEYS
                     PVTEKHLTDGMTVRELCSAAITMSDNTAANLLLTTIGGPKELTAFLHNMGDHVTRLDRW
                     EPELNEAIPNDERDTTMPVAMATTLRKLLTGELLTLASRQQLIDWMEADKVAGPLLRSA
                     LPAGWFIADKSGAGERGSRGIIAALGPDGKPSRIVVIYTTGSQATMDERNRQIAEIGAS
                     LIKHW"
     primer_bind     complement(349..368)
                     /label=Amp-R
                     /note="Ampicillin resistance gene, reverse primer"
     rep_origin      1162..1750
                     /direction=RIGHT
                     /label=ori
                     /note="high-copy-number ColE1/pMB1/pBR322/pUC origin of
                     replication"
     primer_bind     1651..1670
                     /label=pBR322ori-F
                     /note="pBR322 origin, forward primer"
     primer_bind     1904..1921
                     /label=L4440
                     /note="L4440 vector, forward primer"
     protein_bind    2038..2059
                     /label=CAP binding site
                     /bound_moiety="E. coli catabolite activator protein"
                     /note="CAP binding activates transcription in the presence
                     of cAMP."
     promoter        2074..2104
                     /label=lac promoter
                     /note="promoter for the E. coli lac operon"
     protein_bind    2112..2128
                     /label=lac operator
                     /bound_moiety="lac repressor encoded by lacI"
                     /note="The lac repressor binds to the lac operator to
                     inhibit transcription in E. coli. This inhibition can be
                     relieved by adding lactose or
                     isopropyl-beta-D-thiogalactopyranoside (IPTG)."
     primer_bind     2117..2139
                     /label=M13/pUC Reverse
                     /note="In lacZ gene"
     primer_bind     2136..2152
                     /label=M13 rev
                     /note="common sequencing primer, one of multiple similar
                     variants"
     primer_bind     2136..2152
                     /label=M13 Reverse
                     /note="In lacZ gene. Also called M13-rev"
     primer_bind     2171..2191
                     /label=T3
                     /note="T3 promoter, forward primer"
     promoter        2173..2191
                     /label=T3 promoter
                     /note="promoter for bacteriophage T3 RNA polymerase"
     promoter        2219..2445
                     /label=RSV promoter
                     /note="Rous sarcoma virus enhancer/promoter"
     LTR             2446..2626
                     /label=5' LTR (truncated)
                     /note="truncated 5' long terminal repeat (LTR) from HIV-1"
     misc_feature    2673..2798
                     /label=HIV-1 Psi
                     /note="packaging signal of human immunodeficiency virus
                     type 1"
     misc_feature    3291..3524
                     /label=RRE
                     /note="The Rev response element (RRE) of HIV-1 allows for
                     Rev-dependent mRNA export from the nucleus to the
                     cytoplasm."
     CDS             3709..3753
                     /codon_start=1
                     /product="antigenic peptide corresponding to amino acids
                     655 to 669 of the HIV envelope protein gp41 (Lutje Hulsik
                     et al., 2013)"
                     /label=gp41 peptide
                     /note="recognized by the 2H10 single-chain llama nanobody"
                     /translation="KNEQELLELDKWASL"
     misc_feature    4020..4136
                     /label=cPPT/CTS
                     /note="central polypurine tract and central termination
                     sequence of HIV-1"
     protein_bind    4170..4194
                     /gene="mutant version of attB"
                     /label=attB1
                     /bound_moiety="BP Clonase(TM)"
                     /note="recombination site for the Gateway(R) BP reaction"
     promoter        4325..5503
                     /label=EF-1-alpha promoter
                     /note="strong constitutive promoter for human elongation
                     factor EF-1-alpha"
     intron          4556..5494
                     /label=EF-1-alpha intron A
                     /note="intron upstream of the start codon of human
                     EF-1-alpha"
     primer_bind     5451..5471
                     /label=EF1a-F
                     /note="Human elongation factor-1a promoter, forward primer"
     promoter        5520..5538
                     /label=T7 promoter
                     /note="promoter for bacteriophage T7 RNA polymerase"
     CDS             5586..5612
                     /codon_start=1
                     /product="HA (human influenza hemagglutinin) epitope tag"
                     /label=HA
                     /translation="YPYDVPDYA"
     primer_bind     complement(7421..7438)
                     /label=IRES reverse
                     /note="IRES internal ribosome entry site, reverse primer.
                     Also called pCDH-rev"
     primer_bind     7648..7667
                     /label=IRES-F
                     /note="IRES internal ribosome entry site, forward primer"
     regulatory      7823..7832
                     /regulatory_class="other"
                     /note="vertebrate consensus sequence for strong initiation
                     of translation (Kozak, 1987)"
     CDS             7835..8323
                     /codon_start=1
                     /product="mouse GPI-anchored cell surface glycoprotein of
                     the immunoglobulin superfamily"
                     /label=Thy1.1
                     /note="This allele of Thy1 is also known as CD90.1."
                     /translation="MNPAISVALLLSVLQVSRGQKVTSLTACLVNQNLRLDCRHENNTK
                     DNSIQHEFSLTREKRKHVLSGTLGIPEHTYRSRVTLSNQPYIKVLTLANFTTKDEGDYF
                     CELRVSGANPMSSNKSISVYRDKLVKCGGISLLVQNTSWMLLLLLSLSLLQALDFISL"
     protein_bind    complement(8329..8353)
                     /gene="mutant version of attB"
                     /label=attB2
                     /bound_moiety="BP Clonase(TM)"
                     /note="recombination site for the Gateway(R) BP reaction"
     misc_feature    8384..8972
                     /label=WPRE
                     /note="woodchuck hepatitis virus posttranscriptional
                     regulatory element"
     primer_bind     complement(8437..8457)
                     /label=WPRE-R
                     /note="WPRE, reverse primer"
     CDS             complement(8855..8866)
                     /codon_start=1
                     /product="Factor Xa recognition and cleavage site"
                     /label=Factor Xa site
                     /translation="IEGR"
     promoter        9023..9522
                     /label=PGK promoter
                     /note="mouse phosphoglycerate kinase 1 promoter"
     primer_bind     complement(9058..9081)
                     /label=MSCV-rev
                     /note="Murine stem cell virus, reverse primer"
     primer_bind     9455..9474
                     /label=mPGK-F
                     /note="Mouse PGK promoter, forward primer"
     CDS             9536..10339
                     /codon_start=1
                     /gene="aph(3')-II (or nptII)"
                     /product="aminoglycoside phosphotransferase from Tn5"
                     /label=NeoR/KanR
                     /note="confers resistance to neomycin, kanamycin, and G418
                     (Geneticin(R))"
                     /translation="MGSAIEQDGLHAGSPAAWVERLFGYDWAQQTIGCSDAAVFRLSAQ
                     GRPVLFVKTDLSGALNELQDEAARLSWLATTGVPCAAVLDVVTEAGRDWLLLGEVPGQD
                     LLSSHLAPAEKVSIMADAMRRLHTLDPATCPFDHQAKHRIERARTRMEAGLVDQDDLDE
                     EHQGLAPAELFARLKARMPDGEDLVVTHGDACLPNIMVENGRFSGFIDCGRLGVADRYQ
                     DIALATRDIAEELGGEWADRFLVLYGIAAPDSQRIAFYRLLDEFF"
     primer_bind     complement(9599..9618)
                     /label=Neo-R
                     /note="Neomycin resistance gene, reverse primer"
     primer_bind     10209..10228
                     /label=Neo-F
                     /note="Neomycin resistance gene, forward primer"
     LTR             10483..10716
                     /label=3' LTR (Delta-U3)
                     /note="self-inactivating 3' long terminal repeat (LTR) from
                     HIV-1"
     polyA_signal    10788..10909
                     /label=SV40 poly(A) signal
                     /note="SV40 polyadenylation signal"
     primer_bind     complement(10825..10844)
                     /label=SV40pA-R
                     /note="SV40 polyA, reverse primer"
     primer_bind     10879..10898
                     /label=EBV-rev
                     /note="SV40 polyA terminator, reverse primer"
     rep_origin      10949..11084
                     /label=SV40 ori
                     /note="SV40 origin of replication"
     primer_bind     11011..11030
                     /label=SV40pro-F
                     /note="SV40 promoter/origin, forward primer"
     promoter        complement(11105..11123)
                     /label=T7 promoter
                     /note="promoter for bacteriophage T7 RNA polymerase"
     primer_bind     complement(11133..11150)
                     /label=M13 Forward
                     /note="In lacZ gene. Also called M13-F20 or M13 (-21)
                     Forward"
     primer_bind     complement(11133..11149)
                     /label=M13 fwd
                     /note="common sequencing primer, one of multiple similar
                     variants"
     primer_bind     complement(11142..11164)
                     /label=M13/pUC Forward
                     /note="In lacZ gene"
     rep_origin      11291..11746
                     /direction=RIGHT
                     /label=f1 ori
                     /note="f1 bacteriophage origin of replication; arrow
                     indicates direction of (+) strand synthesis"
     primer_bind     complement(11378..11397)
                     /label=F1ori-R
                     /note="F1 origin, reverse primer"
     primer_bind     11588..11609
                     /label=F1ori-F
                     /note="F1 origin, forward primer"
ORIGIN
        1 aggtggcact tttcggggaa atgtgcgcgg aacccctatt tgtttatttt tctaaataca
       61 ttcaaatatg tatccgctca tgagacaata accctgataa atgcttcaat aatattgaaa
      121 aaggaagagt atgagtattc aacatttccg tgtcgccctt attccctttt ttgcggcatt
      181 ttgccttcct gtttttgctc acccagaaac gctggtgaaa gtaaaagatg ctgaagatca
      241 gttgggtgca cgagtgggtt acatcgaact ggatctcaac agcggtaaga tccttgagag
      301 ttttcgcccc gaagaacgtt ttccaatgat gagcactttt aaagttctgc tatgtggcgc
      361 ggtattatcc cgtattgacg ccgggcaaga gcaactcggt cgccgcatac actattctca
      421 gaatgacttg gttgagtact caccagtcac agaaaagcat cttacggatg gcatgacagt
      481 aagagaatta tgcagtgctg ccataaccat gagtgataac actgcggcca acttacttct
      541 gacaacgatc ggaggaccga aggagctaac cgcttttttg cacaacatgg gggatcatgt
      601 aactcgcctt gatcgttggg aaccggagct gaatgaagcc ataccaaacg acgagcgtga
      661 caccacgatg cctgtagcaa tggcaacaac gttgcgcaaa ctattaactg gcgaactact
      721 tactctagct tcccggcaac aattaataga ctggatggag gcggataaag ttgcaggacc
      781 acttctgcgc tcggcccttc cggctggctg gtttattgct gataaatctg gagccggtga
      841 gcgtgggtct cgcggtatca ttgcagcact ggggccagat ggtaagccct cccgtatcgt
      901 agttatctac acgacgggga gtcaggcaac tatggatgaa cgaaatagac agatcgctga
      961 gataggtgcc tcactgatta agcattggta actgtcagac caagtttact catatatact
     1021 ttagattgat ttaaaacttc atttttaatt taaaaggatc taggtgaaga tcctttttga
     1081 taatctcatg accaaaatcc cttaacgtga gttttcgttc cactgagcgt cagaccccgt
     1141 agaaaagatc aaaggatctt cttgagatcc tttttttctg cgcgtaatct gctgcttgca
     1201 aacaaaaaaa ccaccgctac cagcggtggt ttgtttgccg gatcaagagc taccaactct
     1261 ttttccgaag gtaactggct tcagcagagc gcagatacca aatactgttc ttctagtgta
     1321 gccgtagtta ggccaccact tcaagaactc tgtagcaccg cctacatacc tcgctctgct
     1381 aatcctgtta ccagtggctg ctgccagtgg cgataagtcg tgtcttaccg ggttggactc
     1441 aagacgatag ttaccggata aggcgcagcg gtcgggctga acggggggtt cgtgcacaca
     1501 gcccagcttg gagcgaacga cctacaccga actgagatac ctacagcgtg agctatgaga
     1561 aagcgccacg cttcccgaag ggagaaaggc ggacaggtat ccggtaagcg gcagggtcgg
     1621 aacaggagag cgcacgaggg agcttccagg gggaaacgcc tggtatcttt atagtcctgt
     1681 cgggtttcgc cacctctgac ttgagcgtcg atttttgtga tgctcgtcag gggggcggag
     1741 cctatggaaa aacgccagca acgcggcctt tttacggttc ctggcctttt gctggccttt
     1801 tgctcacatg ttctttcctg cgttatcccc tgattctgtg gataaccgta ttaccgcctt
     1861 tgagtgagct gataccgctc gccgcagccg aacgaccgag cgcagcgagt cagtgagcga
     1921 ggaagcggaa gagcgcccaa tacgcaaacc gcctctcccc gcgcgttggc cgattcatta
     1981 atgcagctgg cacgacaggt ttcccgactg gaaagcgggc agtgagcgca acgcaattaa
     2041 tgtgagttag ctcactcatt aggcacccca ggctttacac tttatgcttc cggctcgtat
     2101 gttgtgtgga attgtgagcg gataacaatt tcacacagga aacagctatg accatgatta
     2161 cgccaagcgc gcaattaacc ctcactaaag ggaacaaaag ctggagctgc aagcttaatg
     2221 tagtcttatg caatactctt gtagtcttgc aacatggtaa cgatgagtta gcaacatgcc
     2281 ttacaaggag agaaaaagca ccgtgcatgc cgattggtgg aagtaaggtg gtacgatcgt
     2341 gccttattag gaaggcaaca gacgggtctg acatggattg gacgaaccac tgaattgccg
     2401 cattgcagag atattgtatt taagtgccta gctcgataca taaacgggtc tctctggtta
     2461 gaccagatct gagcctggga gctctctggc taactaggga acccactgct taagcctcaa
     2521 taaagcttgc cttgagtgct tcaagtagtg tgtgcccgtc tgttgtgtga ctctggtaac
     2581 tagagatccc tcagaccctt ttagtcagtg tggaaaatct ctagcagtgg cgcccgaaca
     2641 gggacttgaa agcgaaaggg aaaccagagg agctctctcg acgcaggact cggcttgctg
     2701 aagcgcgcac ggcaagaggc gaggggcggc gactggtgag tacgccaaaa attttgacta
     2761 gcggaggcta gaaggagaga gatgggtgcg agagcgtcag tattaagcgg gggagaatta
     2821 gatcgcgatg ggaaaaaatt cggttaaggc cagggggaaa gaaaaaatat aaattaaaac
     2881 atatagtatg ggcaagcagg gagctagaac gattcgcagt taatcctggc ctgttagaaa
     2941 catcagaagg ctgtagacaa atactgggac agctacaacc atcccttcag acaggatcag
     3001 aagaacttag atcattatat aatacagtag caaccctcta ttgtgtgcat caaaggatag
     3061 agataaaaga caccaaggaa gctttagaca agatagagga agagcaaaac aaaagtaaga
     3121 ccaccgcaca gcaagcggcc gctgatcttc agacctggag gaggagatat gagggacaat
     3181 tggagaagtg aattatataa atataaagta gtaaaaattg aaccattagg agtagcaccc
     3241 accaaggcaa agagaagagt ggtgcagaga gaaaaaagag cagtgggaat aggagctttg
     3301 ttccttgggt tcttgggagc agcaggaagc actatgggcg cagcgtcaat gacgctgacg
     3361 gtacaggcca gacaattatt gtctggtata gtgcagcagc agaacaattt gctgagggct
     3421 attgaggcgc aacagcatct gttgcaactc acagtctggg gcatcaagca gctccaggca
     3481 agaatcctgg ctgtggaaag atacctaaag gatcaacagc tcctggggat ttggggttgc
     3541 tctggaaaac tcatttgcac cactgctgtg ccttggaatg ctagttggag taataaatct
     3601 ctggaacaga tttggaatca cacgacctgg atggagtggg acagagaaat taacaattac
     3661 acaagcttaa tacactcctt aattgaagaa tcgcaaaacc agcaagaaaa gaatgaacaa
     3721 gaattattgg aattagataa atgggcaagt ttgtggaatt ggtttaacat aacaaattgg
     3781 ctgtggtata taaaattatt cataatgata gtaggaggct tggtaggttt aagaatagtt
     3841 tttgctgtac tttctatagt gaatagagtt aggcagggat attcaccatt atcgtttcag
     3901 acccacctcc caaccccgag gggacccgac aggcccgaag gaatagaaga agaaggtgga
     3961 gagagagaca gagacagatc cattcgatta gtgaacggat ctcgacggta tcggttaact
     4021 tttaaaagaa aaggggggat tggggggtac agtgcagggg aaagaatagt agacataata
     4081 gcaacagaca tacaaactaa agaattacaa aaacaaatta caaaattcaa aattttatcg
     4141 tccagtgtgg tggaattctg cagatatcaa caagtttgta caaaaaagca ggctccacca
     4201 tgggaaccga cattgattat tgactaggct tttgcaaaaa gctttgcaaa gatggataaa
     4261 gttttaaaca gagaggaatc tttgcagcta atggaccttc taggtcttga aaggagtggg
     4321 aattggctcc ggtgcccgtc agtgggcaga gcgcacatcg cccacagtcc ccgagaagtt
     4381 ggggggaggg gtcggcaatt gaaccggtgc ctagagaagg tggcgcgggg taaactggga
     4441 aagtgatgtc gtgtactggc tccgcctttt tcccgagggt gggggagaac cgtatataag
     4501 tgcagtagtc gccgtgaacg ttctttttcg caacgggttt gccgccagaa cacaggtaag
     4561 tgccgtgtgt ggttcccgcg ggcctggcct ctttacgggt tatggccctt gcgtgccttg
     4621 aattacttcc acctggctgc agtacgtgat tcttgatccc gagcttcggg ttggaagtgg
     4681 gtgggagagt tcgaggcctt gcgcttaagg agccccttcg cctcgtgctt gagttgaggc
     4741 ctggcctggg cgctggggcc gccgcgtgcg aatctggtgg caccttcgcg cctgtctcgc
     4801 tgctttcgat aagtctctag ccatttaaaa tttttgatga cctgctgcga cgcttttttt
     4861 ctggcaagat agtcttgtaa atgcgggcca agatctgcac actggtattt cggtttttgg
     4921 ggccgcgggc ggcgacgggg cccgtgcgtc ccagcgcaca tgttcggcga ggcggggcct
     4981 gcgagcgcgg ccaccgagaa tcggacgggg gtagtctcaa gctggccggc ctgctctggt
     5041 gcctggcctc gcgccgccgt gtatcgcccc gccctgggcg gcaaggctgg cccggtcggc
     5101 accagttgcg tgagcggaaa gatggccgct tcccggccct gctgcaggga gctcaaaatg
     5161 gaggacgcgg cgctcgggag agcgggcggg tgagtcaccc acacaaagga aaagggcctt
     5221 tccgtcctca gccgtcgctt catgtgactc cacggagtac cgggcgccgt ccaggcacct
     5281 cgattagttc tcgagctttt ggagtacgtc gtctttaggt tggggggagg ggttttatgc
     5341 gatggagttt ccccacactg agtgggtgga gactgaagtt aggccagctt ggcacttgat
     5401 gtaattctcc ttggaatttg ccctttttga gtttggatct tggttcattc tcaagcctca
     5461 gacagtggtt caaagttttt ttcttccatt tcaggtgtcg tgaggaatta gcttggtact
     5521 aatacgactc actataggga gacccaagct ggctaggtaa gcttggtacc gagctcggat
     5581 ccatgtaccc atacgatgtt ccagattacg ctggtggatc tggaggttct ggtggaatgg
     5641 cgacaccgga cgcggggctc cctggggctg agggcgtgga gccggcgccc tgggcgcagc
     5701 tggaggcccc cgcccgcctc ctgctgcagg cgctgcaggc ggggcctgag ggggcgcggc
     5761 gcggcctggg ggtgctccgg gcgctgggca gccgcggctg ggagcccttc gactggggtc
     5821 gcttgctcga ggccctgtgc cgggaggagc cggtcgtgca ggggcctgac ggccgtctgg
     5881 agctgaaacc actgttgctg cgattgcccc ggatatgcca gaggaacctg atgtccctgc
     5941 tgatggccgt tcggccatcg ctgccggaaa gtgggctcct ctctgtgctg cagattgccc
     6001 agcaggacct agcccctgac cccgatgcct ggctccgtgc cctgggggaa ttgctgcgaa
     6061 gggatttggg ggtggggacc tccatggagg gagcttctcc actgtctgaa agatgccaga
     6121 gacagctcca aagtctatgt agggggctgg gcctgggggg caggaggttg aaatcccccc
     6181 aggctccaga ccctgaagaa gaggagaaca gggactccca gcagcctggg aaacgcagaa
     6241 aggactcaga ggaagaggct gccagtcctg aggggaagag ggtccccaaa agattacggt
     6301 gttgggaaga ggaagaagat catgagaagg agagacccga acataagtca ctggaatccc
     6361 tggcagatgg aggaagtgca tctcctatta aggaccagcc tgtcatggca gttaagactg
     6421 gcgaggacgg ttcgaatctg gatgatgcta aaggtctggc tgagagtttg gagttgccca
     6481 aagctatcca ggaccagctt cccaggctgc agcagctgct gaagaccttg gaggaggggt
     6541 tagagggatt ggaggatgcc cccccagttg agctacagct tcttcacgaa tgtagtccca
     6601 gccagatgga cttgctgtgt gcccagctgc agctccctca gctctcagac ctcggtctcc
     6661 tgcggctctg cacctggctg ctggcccttt cacctgatct cagcctcagc aatgctactg
     6721 tgctgaccag aagcctcttt cttggacgga tcctctcctt gacttcctca gcctcccgcc
     6781 tgcttacaac tgccctgacc tccttctgtg ccaaatatac ataccctgtc tgcagcgccc
     6841 tccttgaccc tgtgctccag gccccaggca caggtcctgc tcaaacagag ttactgtgtt
     6901 gccttgtgaa gatggagtcc ctggagccag atgcacaggt tctaatgctg ggacagatct
     6961 tggagctgcc ctggaaggag gaaactttct tggtgttgca gtcactccta gagcggcagg
     7021 tggagatgac ccctgagaag ttcagtgtct taatggagaa gctctgtaaa aaggggctgg
     7081 cagccaccac ctccatggcc tatgccaagc tcatgctgac agtgatgacc aagtatcagg
     7141 ctaacatcac tgagacccag aggctgggcc tggctatggc cctagaacct aacaccacct
     7201 tcctgaggaa gtccctgaag gccgccttga aacatttggg cccctgagtc gaccccctct
     7261 ccctcccccc cccctaacgt tactggccga agccgcttgg aataaggccg gtgtgcgttt
     7321 gtctatatgt tattttccac catattgccg tcttttggca atgtgagggc ccggaaacct
     7381 ggccctgtct tcttgacgag cattcctagg ggtctttccc ctctcgccaa aggaatgcaa
     7441 ggtctgttga atgtcgtgaa ggaagcagtt cctctggaag cttcttgaag acaaacaacg
     7501 tctgtagcga ccctttgcag gcagcggaac cccccacctg gcgacaggtg cctctgcggc
     7561 caaaagccac gtgtataaga tacacctgca aaggcggcac aaccccagtg ccacgttgtg
     7621 agttggatag ttgtggaaag agtcaaatgg ctctcctcaa gcgtattcaa caaggggctg
     7681 aaggatgccc agaaggtacc ccattgtatg ggatctgatc tggggcctcg gtgcacatgc
     7741 tttacatgtg tttagtcgag gttaaaaaaa cgtctaggcc ccccgaacca cggggacgtg
     7801 gttttccttt gaaaaacacg atgccaccat gggtatgaac ccagccatca gcgtcgctct
     7861 cctgctctca gtcttgcagg tgtcccgagg gcagaaggtg accagcctga cagcctgcct
     7921 ggtgaaccaa aaccttcgcc tggactgccg ccatgagaat aacaccaagg ataactccat
     7981 ccagcatgag ttcagcctga cccgagagaa gaggaagcac gtgctctcag gcacccttgg
     8041 gatacccgag cacacgtacc gctcccgcgt caccctctcc aaccagccct atatcaaggt
     8101 ccttacccta gccaacttca ccaccaagga tgagggcgac tacttttgtg agcttcgcgt
     8161 ctcgggcgcg aatcccatga gctccaataa aagtatcagt gtgtatagag acaagctggt
     8221 caagtgtggc ggcataagcc tgctggttca gaacacatcc tggatgctgc tgctgctgct
     8281 ttccctctcc ctcctccaag ccctggactt catttctctg tgatctagac ccagctttct
     8341 tgtacaaagt ggttgatatc cagcacagtg gcggccgctc gacaatcaac ctctggatta
     8401 caaaatttgt gaaagattga ctggtattct taactatgtt gctcctttta cgctatgtgg
     8461 atacgctgct ttaatgcctt tgtatcatgc tattgcttcc cgtatggctt tcattttctc
     8521 ctccttgtat aaatcctggt tgctgtctct ttatgaggag ttgtggcccg ttgtcaggca
     8581 acgtggcgtg gtgtgcactg tgtttgctga cgcaaccccc actggttggg gcattgccac
     8641 cacctgtcag ctcctttccg ggactttcgc tttccccctc cctattgcca cggcggaact
     8701 catcgccgcc tgccttgccc gctgctggac aggggctcgg ctgttgggca ctgacaattc
     8761 cgtggtgttg tcggggaagc tgacgtcctt tccatggctg ctcgcctgtg ttgccacctg
     8821 gattctgcgc gggacgtcct tctgctacgt cccttcggcc ctcaatccag cggaccttcc
     8881 ttcccgcggc ctgctgccgg ctctgcggcc tcttccgcgt cttcgccttc gccctcagac
     8941 gagtcggatc tccctttggg ccgcctcccc gcctggacct gcaggattct gcagatatcc
     9001 ggactagtga tctaattcta ccgggtaggg gaggcgcttt tcccaaggca gtctggagca
     9061 tgcgctttag cagccccgct gggcacttgg cgctacacaa gtggcctctg gcctcgcaca
     9121 cattccacat ccaccggtag gcgccaaccg gctccgttct ttggtggccc cttcgcgcca
     9181 ccttctactc ctcccctagt caggaagttc ccccccgccc cgcagctcgc gtcgtgcagg
     9241 acgtgacaaa tggaagtagc acgtctcact agtctcgtgc agatggacag caccgctgag
     9301 caatggaagc gggtaggcct ttggggcagc ggccaatagc agctttgctc cttcgctttc
     9361 tgggctcaga ggctgggaag gggtgggtcc gggggcgggc tcaggggcgg gctcaggggc
     9421 ggggcgggcg cccgaaggtc ctccggaggc ccggcattct gcacgcttca aaagcgcacg
     9481 tctgccgcgc tgttctcctc ttcctcatct ccgggccttt cgacctgcag ccaatatggg
     9541 atcggccatt gaacaagatg gattgcacgc aggttctccg gccgcttggg tggagaggct
     9601 attcggctat gactgggcac aacagacaat cggctgctct gatgccgccg tgttccggct
     9661 gtcagcgcag gggcgcccgg ttctttttgt caagaccgac ctgtccggtg ccctgaatga
     9721 actgcaggac gaggcagcgc ggctatcgtg gctggccacg acgggcgttc cttgcgcagc
     9781 tgtgctcgac gttgtcactg aagcgggaag ggactggctg ctattgggcg aagtgccggg
     9841 gcaggatctc ctgtcatctc accttgctcc tgccgagaaa gtatccatca tggctgatgc
     9901 aatgcggcgg ctgcatacgc ttgatccggc tacctgccca ttcgaccacc aagcgaaaca
     9961 tcgcatcgag cgagcacgta ctcggatgga agccggtctt gtcgatcagg atgatctgga
    10021 cgaagagcat caggggctcg cgccagccga actgttcgcc aggctcaagg cgcgcatgcc
    10081 cgacggcgag gatctcgtcg tgacccatgg cgatgcctgc ttgccgaata tcatggtgga
    10141 aaatggccgc ttttctggat tcatcgactg tggccggctg ggtgtggcgg accgctatca
    10201 ggacatagcg ttggctaccc gtgatattgc tgaagagctt ggcggcgaat gggctgaccg
    10261 cttcctcgtg ctttacggta tcgccgctcc cgattcgcag cgcatcgcct tctatcgcct
    10321 tcttgacgag ttcttctgaa cgcgtcgccc gccccacgac ccgcagcgcc cgaccgaaag
    10381 gagcgcacga ccccatgcat ctcgagggcc cggtaccttt aagaccaatg acttacaagg
    10441 cagctgtaga tcttagccac tttttaaaag aaaagggggg actggaaggg ctagctcact
    10501 cccaacgaag acaagatctg ctttttgctt gtactgggtc tctctggtta gaccagatct
    10561 gagcctggga gctctctggc taactaggga acccactgct taagcctcaa taaagcttgc
    10621 cttgagtgct tcaagtagtg tgtgcccgtc tgttgtgtga ctctggtaac tagagatccc
    10681 tcagaccctt ttagtcagtg tggaaaatct ctagcagtag tagttcatgt catcttatta
    10741 ttcagtattt ataacttgca aagaaatgaa tatcagagag tgagaggaac ttgtttattg
    10801 cagcttataa tggttacaaa taaagcaata gcatcacaaa tttcacaaat aaagcatttt
    10861 tttcactgca ttctagttgt ggtttgtcca aactcatcaa tgtatcttat catgtctggc
    10921 tctagctatc ccgcccctaa ctccgcccat cccgccccta actccgccca gttccgccca
    10981 ttctccgccc catggctgac taattttttt tatttatgca gaggccgagg ccgcctcggc
    11041 ctctgagcta ttccagaagt agtgaggagg cttttttgga ggcctaggga cgtacccaat
    11101 tcgccctata gtgagtcgta ttacgcgcgc tcactggccg tcgttttaca acgtcgtgac
    11161 tgggaaaacc ctggcgttac ccaacttaat cgccttgcag cacatccccc tttcgccagc
    11221 tggcgtaata gcgaagaggc ccgcaccgat cgcccttccc aacagttgcg cagcctgaat
    11281 ggcgaatggg nnnnnnnnnn nnnnnnnnnn nnnnnnnnnn nnnnnnnnnn nnnnnnnnnn
    11341 nnnnnnnnnn nnnnnnnnnn nnnnnnnnnn nnnnnnnnnn nnnnnnnnnn nnnnnnnnnn
    11401 nnnnnnnnnn nnnncnnnnn nnnnnnnnnn nnnnnnnnnn nnnnnnnnnn nnnnnnnnnn
    11461 nnnnnnnnnn nnnnnnnnnn nnnnnnnnnn nnnnnnnnnn nnnnnnannn nnnnnnnnnn
    11521 nnnnnnnnnn nnnnnnnnnn nnnnnnnnnn nnnnnncctt tgacgttgga gtccacgttc
    11581 tttaatagtg gactcttgtt ccaaactgga acaacactca accctatctc ggtctattct
    11641 tttgatttat aagggatttt gccgatttcg gcctattggt taaaaaatga gctgatttaa
    11701 caaaaattta acgcgaattt taacaaaata ttaacgctta caattt
//
